>Addgene plasmid #23876 | pDONR223-FES | depositor partial sequence | sequence record 11033 | Author sequence
ATGGGCTTCTCTTCCGAGCTGTGCAGCCCCCAGGGCCACGGGGTCCTGCAGCAAATGCAGGAGGCCGAGC
TTCGTCTACTGGAGGGCATGAGAAAGTGGATGGCCCAGCGGGTCAAGAGTGACAGGGAGTATGCAGGACT
GCTTCACCACATGTCCCTGCAGGACAGTGGGGGCCAGAGCCGGGCCATCAGCCCTGACAGCCCCATCAGT
CAGTCCTGGGCTGAGATCACCAGCCAAACTGAGGGCCTGAGCCGCTTGCTGCGGCAGCACGCAGAGGATC
TGAACTCAGGGCCCCTGAGCAAGCTGAGCCTGCTCATCCGGGAACGGCAGCAGCTTCGCAAGACCTACAG
CGAGCAGTGGCAGCAGCTGCAGCAGGAGCTCACCAAGACCCACAGCCAGGACATTGAGAAGCTGAAGAGC
CAGTACCGAGCTCTGGCACGGGACAGTGCCCAAGCCAAGCGCAAGTACCAGGAGGCCAGCAAAGACAAGG
ACCGTGACAAGGCTAAGGACAAGTATGTGCGCAGCCTGTGGAAGCTCTTTGCTCACCACAACCGCTATGT
GCTGGGCGTGCGGGCTGCGCAGCTACACCACCAGCACCACCACCAGCTCCTGCTGCCCGGCCTGCTGCGG
TCACTGCAGGACCTGCACGAGGAGATGGCTTGCATCCTGAAGGAGATCCTGCAGGAATACCTGGAGATTA
GCAGCCTGGTGCAGGATGAGGTGGTGGCCATTCACCGGGAGATGGCTGCAGCTGCTGCCCGCATCCAGCC
TGAGGCTGAGTACCAAGGCTTCCTGCGACAGTATGGGTCCGCACCTGACGTCCCACCCTGTGTCACGTTC
GATGAGTCACTGCTTGAGGAGGGTGAACCGCTGGAGCCTGGGGAGCTCCAGCTGAACGAGCTGACTGTGG
AGAGCGTGCAGCACACGCTGACCTCAGTGACAGATGAGCTGGCTGTGGCCACCGAGATGGTGTTCAGGCG
GCAGGAGATGGTTACGCAGCTGCAACAGGAGCTCCGGAATGAAGAGGAGAACACCCACCCCCGGGAGCGG
GTGCAGCTGCTGGGCAAGAGGCAAGTGCTGCAAGAAGCACTGCAGGGGCTGCAGGTAGCGCTGTGCAGCC
AGGCCAAGCTGCAGGCCCAGCAGGAGTTGCTGCAGACCAAGCTGGAGCACCTGGGCCCCGGCGAGCCCCC
GCCTGTGCTGCTCCTGCAGGATGACCGCCACTCCACGTCGTCCTCGGAGCAGGAGCGAGAGGGGGGAAGG
ACACCCACGCTGGAGATCCTTAAGAGCCACATCTCAGGAATCTTCCGCCCCAAGTTCTCGCTCCCTCCAC
CGCTGCAGCTCATTCCGGAGGTGCAGAAGCCCCTGCATGAGCAGCTGTGGTACCACGGGGCCATCCCGAG
GGCAGAGGTGGCTGAGCTGCTGGTGCACTCTGGGGACTTCCTGGTGCGGGAGAGCCAGGGCAAGCAGGAG
TACGTGCTGTCGGTGCTGTGGGATGGTCTGCCCCGGCACTTCATCATCCAGTCCTTGGATAACCTGTACC
GACTGGAAGGGGAAGGCTTTCCTAGCATTCCTTTGCTCATCGACCACCTACTGAGCACCCAGCAGCCCCT
CACCAAGAAGAGTGGTGTTGTCCTGCACAGGGCTGTGCCCAAGGACAAGTGGGTGCTGAACCATGAGGAC
CTGGTGTTGGGTGAGCAGATTGGACGGGGGAACTTTGGCGAAGTGTTCAGCGGACGCCTGCGAGCCGACA
ACACCCTGGTGGCGGTGAAGTCTTGTCGAGAGACGCTCCCACCTGACCTCAAGGCCAAGTTTCTACAGGA
AGCGAGGATCCTGAAGCAGTACAGCCACCCCAACATCGTGCGTCTCATTGGTGTCTGCACCCAGAAGCAG
CCCATCTACATCGTCATGGAGCTTGTGCAGGGGGGCGACTTCCTGACCTTCCTCCGCACGGAGGGGGCCC
GCCTGCGGGTGAAGACTCTGCTGCAGATGGTGGGGGATGCAGCTGCTGGCATGGAGTACCTGGAGAGCAA
GTGCTGCATCCACCGGGACCTGGCTGCTCGGAACTGCCTGGTGACAGAGAAGAATGTCCTGAAGATCAGT
GACTTTGGGATGTCCCGAGAGGAAGCCGATGGGGTCTATGCAGCCTCAGGGGGCCTCAGACAAGTCCCCG
TGAAGTGGACCGCACCTGAGGCCCTTAACTACGGCCGCTACTCCTCCGAAAGCGACGTGTGGAGCTTTGG
CATCTTGCTCTGGGAGACCTTCAGCCTGGGGGCCTCCCCCTATCCCAACCTCAGCAATCAGCAGACACGG
GAGTTTGTGGAGAAGGGGGGCCGTCTGCCCTGCCCAGAGCTGTGTCCTGATGCCGTGTTCAGGCTCATGG
AGCAGTGCTGGGCCTATGAGCCTGGGCAGCGGCCCAGCTTCAGCACCATCTACCAGGAGCTGCAGAGCAT
CCGAAAGCGGCATCGG
