>Addgene plasmid #23876 | pDONR223-FES | addgene partial sequence | sequence record 29727 | 23876 with M13pUC-fwd
CTCGGGCCCAATAATGATTTTATTTTGACTGATAGTGACCTGTTCGTTGCAACAAATTGATGAGCAATGC
TTTTTTATAATGCCAACTTTGTACAAAAAAGTTGGCACCATGGGCTTCTCTTCTGAGCTGTGCAGCCCCC
AGGGCCACGGGGTCCTGCAGCAAATGCAGGAGGCCGAGCTTCGTCTACTGGAGGGCATGAGAAAGTGGAT
GGCCCAGCGGGTCAAGAGTGACAGGGAGTATGCAGGACTGCTTCACCACATGTCCCTGCAGGACAGTGGG
GGCCAGAGCCGGGCCATCAGCCCTGACAGCCCCATCAGTCAGTCCTGGGCTGAGATCACCAGCCAAACTG
AGGGCCTGAGCCGCTTGCTGCGGCAGCACGCAGAGGATCTGAACTCAGGGCCCCTGAGCAAGCTGAGCCT
GCTCATCCGGGAACGGCAGCAGCTTCGCAAGACCTACAGCGAGCAGTGGCAGCAGCTGCAGCAGGAGCTC
ACCAAGACCCACAGCCAGGACATTGAGAAGCTGAAGAGCCAGTACCGAGCTCTGGCA
