[The description below was written by a language model from this plasmid's Addgene catalogue record.]
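Description:
pDONR223-FES is a Gateway entry clone built in the Invitrogen pDONR223 donor backbone (about 5 kb without insert) and carrying the open reading frame of human FES, the feline sarcoma oncogene also known as FPS, which encodes a non-receptor tyrosine kinase. The insert is roughly 2.5 kb and was introduced by Gateway recombination, so in the resulting clone the ORF is expected to sit between att recombination sites that allow it to be moved into compatible destination vectors. The plasmid is maintained at high copy in standard E. coli cloning strains and is selected with spectinomycin. No feature table accompanies the record, so the origin of replication and exact site arrangement are not itemised. The insert can be read from flanking M13 forward and reverse primer sites.

The ORF deliberately lacks a stop codon. This "open" configuration lets the coding sequence be recombined in frame into a destination vector that supplies a C-terminal epitope tag and the terminating codon. Because the donor backbone is not described as containing a mammalian promoter or expression elements, the depositors state that it should not be transfected directly; it serves purely as a shuttle and archival source of the FES ORF. A companion set of lentiviral destination vectors (the pLX301–pLX304 series) is suggested for expressing the ORF in mammalian cells. The clone belongs to a kinase ORF collection associated with a gain-of-function study that identified drivers of resistance to RAF inhibition through MAP kinase pathway reactivation.
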