Addgene plasmid #23876: pDONR223-FES
Depositing lab: William Hahn & David Root. Depositing organization: Dana-Farber Cancer Institute. Publication: COT drives resistance to RAF inhibition through MAP kinase pathway reactivation. Johannessen CM, Boehm JS, Kim SY, Thomas SR, Wardwell L, Johnson LA, Emery CM, Stransky N, Cogdill AP, Barretina J, Caponigro G, Hieronymus H, Murray RR, Salehi-Ashtiani K, Hill DE, Vidal M, Zhao JJ, Yang X, Alkan O, Kim S, Harris JL, Wilson CJ, Myer VE, Finan PM, Root DE, Roberts TM, Golub T, Flaherty KT, Dummer R, Weber BL, Sellers WR, Schlegel R, Wargo JA, Hahn WC, Garraway LA. Nature. 2010 Dec 16;468(7326):968-72. doi: 10.1038/nature09627 PubMed 21107320.
Backbone
  Vector backbone: pDONR223
  Backbone manufacturer: Invitrogen
  Backbone size w/o insert (bp): 5005
  Vector type: Gateway Donor vector
Growth in bacteria
  Bacterial resistance: Spectinomycin, 50 μg/mL
  Growth temperature: 37°C
  Growth strain: DH5alpha
  Copy number: High Copy
Gene/Insert
  Gene/Insert name: FES (alt name: feline sarcoma oncogene)
  Species: H. sapiens (human)
  Insert size (bp): 2469
  Entrez Gene: FES (a.k.a. FPS)
  Cloning method: Gateway Cloning
  Sequencing primers: 5′ M13pUC-fwd; 3′ M13rev
Terms and licenses: Academic/Nonprofit Terms; Industry Terms: Not Available to Industry
Depositor comments: The ORF has no Stop codon. This design enables easy recombination into a destination vector to add an epitope tag of choice and Stop codon to the ORF. Do NOT use this plasmid directly for transfections. A set of 4 custom lentiviral vectors is available ( pLX301 (http://www.addgene.org/25895/) , pLX302 (http://www.addgene.org/25896/) , pLX303 (http://www.addgene.org/25897/) , pLX304 (http://www.addgene.org/25890/) ) to be used to express these ORFs in mammalian cells. These plasmids are not included in the kit and must be ordered separately.
How to cite: pDONR223-FES was a gift from William Hahn & David Root (Addgene plasmid # 23876 ; http://n2t.net/addgene:23876 ; RRID:Addgene_23876)
